Addgene plasmid #108017: BMR1_01g00095-bio-His
Purpose: Expresses enzymatically monobiotinylated full-length BMR1_01g00095 ectodomain with no N-linked glycans upon cotransfection with BirA in mammalian cells. Contains a C-terminal rat Cd4 d3+4 tag.
Depositing lab: Gavin Wright. Depositing organization: Wellcome Sanger Institute. Publication: A library of recombinant Babesia microti cell surface and secreted proteins for diagnostics discovery and reverse vaccinology. Elton CM, Rodriguez M, Ben Mamoun C, Lobo CA, Wright GJ. Int J Parasitol. 2019 Feb;49(2):115-125. doi: 10.1016/j.ijpara.2018.10.003. Epub 2018 Oct 24. PubMed 30367868.
Backbone
  Vector backbone: pTT3
  Backbone manufacturer: Yves Durocher
  Backbone size w/o insert (bp): 6670
  Modifications to backbone: Addition of CD4, biotinylation sequence, 6xhis tags
  Vector type: Mammalian Expression
Growth in bacteria
  Bacterial resistance: Ampicillin, 100 μg/mL
  Growth temperature: 37°C
  Growth strain: DH5alpha
  Copy number: High Copy
Gene/Insert
  Gene/Insert name: BMR1_01g00095
  Species: B. microti
  Insert size (bp): 1100
  Mutation: all potential N-linked glycosylation sites (N-X-S/T, where X is not proline) were systematically removed by substituting alanine for serine/threonine at these sites.
  Promoter: CMV
  Tag / fusion protein: ratCD4d3+4,biotinylation sequence, 6xHis (C terminal on backbone)
  Cloning method: Restriction Enzyme; 5′ cloning site NotI (not destroyed); 3′ cloning site AscI (not destroyed)
  Sequencing primers: 5′ CMV-F; 3′ EBVori-F (5'-CCACTCAGTGTTGGCAAATG-3')
Resource information
  A portion of this plasmid was derived from a plasmid made by: Made by gene synthesis. pTT3 was obtained from Yves Durocher, National Research Council of Canada
Terms and licenses: Academic/Nonprofit Terms; Industry Terms: Not Available to Industry
How to cite: BMR1_01g00095-bio-His was a gift from Gavin Wright (Addgene plasmid # 108017 ; http://n2t.net/addgene:108017 ; RRID:Addgene_108017)
