[The description below was written by a language model from this plasmid's Addgene catalogue record and pLannotate feature annotations shown in this document.]
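Description:
BMR1_01g00095-bio-His is a mammalian expression plasmid built on the pTT3 backbone, designed to produce a soluble, secreted form of the Babesia microti protein BMR1_01g00095 in transfected mammalian cells. In bacteria it is maintained through a high-copy ColE1/pUC-type origin and selected with ampicillin via the β-lactamase gene. The backbone also carries the Epstein-Barr virus oriP element, which supports episomal persistence in cells that supply EBNA1, a feature commonly exploited for high-yield transient expression.

Expression is driven by the CMV immediate early enhancer and promoter, followed by adenovirus-derived leader and splice sequences and a chimeric intron fragment that enhance transcript processing, and is terminated by a rabbit β-globin polyadenylation signal. The annotated hit to adenovirus terminal protein on the opposite strand most likely reflects this adenoviral leader region rather than an expressed gene. A fragment of a mouse immunoglobulin heavy chain signal sequence lies just upstream of the insert position, consistent with directing the product into the secretory pathway. The roughly 1.1 kb gene-synthesised ectodomain, cloned between NotI and AscI, is not itself annotated in the feature table but fits the gap before the rat Cd4 segment. All potential N-linked glycosylation sequons were removed by replacing the serine or threonine with alanine. On the C-terminal side, the backbone supplies rat Cd4 domains 3 and 4, a biotinylation acceptor sequence and a 6xHis tag. Cotransfection with BirA yields a monobiotinylated protein suited to streptavidin capture, while the His tag allows purification. The plasmid belongs to a library of recombinant B. microti surface and secreted proteins assembled for diagnostics discovery and reverse vaccinology.
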