Features (pLannotate 1.2.2; 18 found; start..end, strand, type, name):
      7..386     +  enhancer       CMV enhancer: human cytomegalovirus immediate early enhancer
    388..587     +  promoter       CMV promoter: human cytomegalovirus (CMV) immediate early promoter
    655..693     +  misc_feature   Ad SA (fragment): adenovirus major late transcript splice acceptor (Friedrich and Soriano, 1991)
    726..935     -  CDS            PTP (fragment): TERM_ADE02 - Experimental evidence at protein level: Swiss-Prot protein existence level 1. Protein covalently bound to the viral DNA that acts as a primer for viral genomic replication by DNA strand displacement. Assembles on the viral origin of replication in an initiation complex with viral polymerase, DBP, host NFIA and host POU2F1/OCT1. During initiation, the polymerase covalently couples the first dCTP with Ser- 580 of pTP. The terminal protein stimulates the template activity over 20 fold compared to protein-free templates. Neo-synthesized viral genomes are linked to two preterminal prot
    966..1055    +  intron         chimeric intron (fragment): chimera between introns from adenovirus and immunoglobulin heavy chain genes
   1074..1120    +  CDS            IgH signal sequence (fragment): signal sequence from the mouse immunoglobulin heavy chain variable region
   2283..2843    +  CDS            Cd4 (fragment): CD4_RAT - Experimental evidence at protein level: Swiss-Prot protein existence level 1. Integral membrane glycoprotein that plays an essential role in the immune response and serves multiple functions in responses against both external and internal offenses. In T-cells, functions primarily as a coreceptor for MHC class II molecule:peptide complex. The antigens presented by class II peptides are derived from extracellular proteins while class I peptides are derived from cytosolic proteins. Interacts simultaneously with the T-cell receptor (TCR) and the MHC class II presented by antigen presenti
   3003..3058    +  polyA_signal   β-globin poly(A) signal: rabbit β-globin polyadenylation signal (Gil and Proudfoot, 1987)
   3572..5253    -  rep_origin     oriP (fragment): Epstein-Barr virus oriP replication origin (Yates et al., 2000)
   5380..5484    +  promoter       AmpR promoter: bla
   5485..6345    +  CDS            AmpR: β-lactamase; bla; confers resistance to ampicillin, carbenicillin, and related antibiotics
   6516..7104    +  rep_origin     ori: high-copy-number ColE1/pMB1/pBR322/pUC origin of replication
   7287..7379    +  CDS            lacI (fragment): lac repressor; lacI; The lac repressor binds to the lac operator to inhibit transcription in E. coli. This inhibition can be relieved by adding lactose or isopropyl-β-D-thiogalactopyranoside (IPTG).
   7392..7413    +  protein_bind   CAP binding site: CAP binding activates transcription in the presence of cAMP. E. coli catabolite activator protein
   7428..7458    +  promoter       lac promoter: promoter for the E. coli lac operon
   7466..7482    +  protein_bind   lac operator: The lac repressor binds to the lac operator to inhibit transcription in E. coli. This inhibition can be relieved by adding lactose or isopropyl-β-D-thiogalactopyranoside (IPTG). lac repressor encoded by lacI
   7552..7568    +  promoter       tet promoter (fragment): E. coli promoter for tetracycline efflux protein gene
   7578..7603    -  CDS            bla(M) (fragment): β-lactamase lacking the signal sequence; bla(M); allows cytosolic expression of β-lactamase
>Addgene plasmid #108017 | BMR1_01g00095-bio-His | addgene full sequence | sequence record 210759 | Addgene NGS Result
CATGTTGACATTGATTATTGACTAGTTATTAATAGTAATCAATTACGGGGTCATTAGTTCATAGCCCATA
TATGGAGTTCCGCGTTACATAACTTACGGTAAATGGCCCGCCTGGCTGACCGCCCAACGACCCCCGCCCA
TTGACGTCAATAATGACGTATGTTCCCATAGTAACGCCAATAGGGACTTTCCATTGACGTCAATGGGTGG
AGTATTTACGGTAAACTGCCCACTTGGCAGTACATCAAGTGTATCATATGCCAAGTCCGCCCCCTATTGA
CGTCAATGACGGTAAATGGCCCGCCTGGCATTATGCCCAGTACATGACCTTACGGGACTTTCCTACTTGG
CAGTACATCTACGTATTAGTCATCGCTATTACCATGGTGATGCGGTTTTGGCAGTACACCAATGGGCGTG
GATAGCGGTTTGACTCACGGGGATTTCCAAGTCTCCACCCCATTGACGTCAATGGGAGTTTGTTTTGGCA
CCAAAATCAACGGGACTTTCCAAAATGTCGTAATAACCCCGCCCCGTTGACGCAAATGGGCGGTAGGCGT
GTACGGTGGGAGGTCTATATAAGCAGAGCTCGTTTAGTGAACCGTCAGATCCTCACTCTCTTCCGCATCG
CTGTCTGCGAGGGCCAGCTGTTGGGCTCGCGGTTGAGGACAAACTCTTCGCGGTCTTTCCAGTACTCTTG
GATCGGAAACCCGTCGGCCTCCGAACGGTACTCCGCCACCGAGGGACCTGAGCGAGTCCGCATCGACCGG
ATCGGAAAACCTCTCGAGAAAGGCGTCTAACCAGTCACAGTCGCAAGGTAGGCTGAGCACCGTGGCGGGC
GGCAGCGGGTGGCGGTCGGGGTTGTTTCTGGCGGAGGTGCTGCTGATGATGTAATTAAAGTAGGCGGTCT
TGAGACGGCGGATGGTCGAGGTGAGGTGTGGCAGGCTTGAGATCCAGCTGTTGGGGTGAGTACTCCCTCT
CAAAAGCGGGCATTACTTCTGCGCTAAGATTGTCAGTTTCCAAAAACGAGGAGGATTTGATATTCACCTG
GCCCGATCTGGCCATACACTTGAGTGACAATGACATCCACTTTGCCTTTCTCTCCACAGGTGTCCACTCC
CAGGTCCAAGTTTGCCACCATGGAGTTTCAGACCCAGGTACTCATGTCCCTGCTGCTCTGCATGTCTGGT
GCGGCCGCCTTCAAGAGCCGGATCAACTACTACGACATCAACCGGGACAGCAGACCCCTGAACGCCCTGG
CCAGAAACGGCGTGTGCGTGCCCAAGGACGTGGGCCTGTACGGCAACCTGAAGGCCGTGTACCACTGCGT
GTACACCCGGGACGGCGAGACAAAGACCGGCGAGGAATGGGAGACACATCTGCTGAAAACAAAGCCCTGC
GTGGACATCGTGGATATCCCCGGCAAGCCCTACAAGCGGATCGTGTTCGGCCCTCCCATCGACACCAACG
AGATGATCCTGAGAGGCGGCACCCCCTACCTGACCCTGAATCTGTGGGTGCCCGGCATCAAGGCCGACGA
CATCAAAGTGATCATCGACTACAGCCTGGACAGCGCCCCTGCCATCACCAAGTTCAAGAGCCTGACCAAC
CCCATCAGCTGCGAGATGCTGTGCGACAAGCAGGACCAGGAATATTACCAGTGCGCCAGCGAGATCGACC
TGGACACCCCCGAGACAGAGAACACCGCCAACAGCAACGAGGCCGTGGAAATCTTCGACGAGTACGACGG
CAGCTACAACCAGATCAACGAGAAGTCCAACAAGTTCAACTACAAGTGCGGGAACGAGGCCAAAGTGAAG
CCCCCCCTGATCACCATCAACTGCCCCAAGAACACCATCGTGCTGCAGTGGGAGAGCACCATCTTCAGAA
GCCGGAAGTCCGACAAGAGCAAAGTGAAGAACACCCGGATCCAGCGGAGCTACCGGCCCTTCACCCACAT
CGACCTGATGAACATCATGTGCAACTACGCCAACTGCGCCCTGCAGTTCCACGCCCCCCTGACCCACATC
CCTCCACCCCCCAGCCACAGAAAGACCCAGCTGCTGAAGGTGTCCAAGGACCTGCCCCTGCTGCCCATCA
GAGGCCACGCCCTGGAACAGGTGCACGGCTGGATCTACAACTGGAAGAAGTTCGGCAACAAGTACACCAA
GAAAATCATGGACGAGACATACAACACCAATGAGCCCATCACCCCCGACTTCGGCGACGAGCTGAGCAAG
AGAGAGCTGTACAAGTTCATCAAGAGCGTGGACGAGGACAATGGCGCGCCGTCGACCTCCATCACGGCCT
ATAAGAGTGAGGGGGAGTCAGCGGAGTTCTCCTTCCCACTCAACCTTGGAGAGGAAAGCCTGCAGGGAGA
GTTGAGATGGAAGGCAGAGAAGGCTCCTTCTTCCCAGTCCTGGATCACCTTCTCCCTAAAGAACCAAAAG
GTGTCTGTGCAGAAGTCTACTAGCAACCCCAAGTTCCAGCTGTCCGAAACGCTCCCACTCACCCTTCAGA
TACCCCAGGTCTCCCTTCAGTTTGCTGGTTCTGGCAACCTGACCCTGACTCTGGACAGAGGGATACTGTA
TCAGGAAGTGAACCTGGTGGTGATGAAAGTGACTCAGCCCGACAGCAACACTTTGACCTGTGAGGTGATG
GGACCCACCTCACCCAAGATGAGACTGATCTTGAAGCAGGAGAATCAGGAGGCCAGGGTCTCCAGGCAGG
AGAAAGTGATTCAAGTGCAGGCCCCTGAAGCAGGGGTGTGGCAATGTCTACTGAGTGAAGGTGAAGAGGT
CAAGATGGACTCCAAGATCCAGGTTTTATCCAAAGGGTTGAATTCCGGCAGCCTGCACCACATCCTGGAC
GCCCAGAAGATGCTGTGGAACCACAGGGACAGGAACCTGCCTCCTCTGGCCCCTCTGGGCCCCCACCACC
ATCACCACCATTGAGTCTAGACACGTGATTAATTAAGGATCCCCCGACCTCGACCTCTGGCTAATAAAGG
AAATTTATTTTCATTGCAATAGTGTGTTGGAATTTTTTGTGTCTCTCACTCGGAAGGACATATGGGAGGG
CAAATCATTTGGTCGAGATCCCTCGGAGATCTCTAGCTAGAGGATCGATCCCCGCCCCGGACGAACTAAA
CCTGACTACGACATCTCTGCCCCTTCTTCGCGGGGCAGTGCATGTAATCCCTTCAGTTGGTTGGTACAAC
TTGCCAACTGGGCCCTGTTCCACATGTGACACGGGGGGGGACCAAACACAAAGGGGTTCTCTGACTGTAG
TTGACATCCTTATAAATGGATGTGCACATTTGCCAACACTGAGTGGCTTTCATCCTGGAGCAGACTTTGC
AGTCTGTGGACTGCAACACAACATTGCCTTTATGTGTAACTCTTGGCTGAAGCTCTTACACCAATGCTGG
GGGACATGTACCTCCCAGGGGCCCAGGAAGACTACGGGAGGCTACACCAACGTCAATCAGAGGGGCCTGT
GTAGCTACCGATAAGCGGACCCTCAAGAGGGCATTAGCAATAGTGTTTATAAGGCCCCCTTGTTAACCCT
AAACGGGTAGCATATGCTTCCCGGGTAGTAGTATATACTATCCAGACTAACCCTAATTCAATAGCATATG
TTACCCAACGGGAAGCATATGCTATCGAATTAGGGTTAGTAAAAGGGTCCTAAGGAACAGCGATATCTCC
CACCCCATGAGCTGTCACGGTTTTATTTACATGGGGTCAGGATTCCACGAGGGTAGTGAACCATTTTAGT
CACAAGGGCAGTGGCTGAAGATCAAGGAGCGGGCAGTGAACTCTCCTGAATCTTCGCCTGCTTCTTCATT
CTCCTTCGTTTAGCTAATAGAATAACTGCTGAGTTGTGAACAGTAAGGTGTATGTGAGGTGCTCGAAAAC
AAGGTTTCAGGTGACGCCCCCAGAATAAAATTTGGACGGGGGGTTCAGTGGTGGCATTGTGCTATGACAC
CAATATAACCCTCACAAACCCCTTGGGCAATAAATACTAGTGTAGGAATGAAACATTCTGAATATCTTTA
ACAATAGAAATCCATGGGGTGGGGACAAGCCGTAAAGACTGGATGTCCATCTCACACGAATTTATGGCTA
TGGGCAACACATAATCCTAGTGCAATATGATACTGGGGTTATTAAGATGTGTCCCAGGCAGGGACCAAGA
CAGGTGAACCATGTTGTTACACTCTATTTGTAACAAGGGGAAAGAGAGTGGACGCCGACAGCAGCGGACT
CCACTGGTTGTCTCTAACACCCCCGAAAATTAAACGGGGCTCCACGCCAATGGGGCCCATAAACAAAGAC
AAGTGGCCACTCTTTTTTTTGAAATTGTGGAGTGGGGGCACGCGTCAGCCCCCACACGCCGCCCTGCGGT
TTTGGACTGTAAAATAAGGGTGTAATAACTTGGCTGATTGTAACCCCGCTAACCACTGCGGTCAAACCAC
TTGCCCACAAAACCACTAATGGCACCCCGGGGAATACCTGCATAAGTAGGTGGGCGGGCCAAGATAGGGG
CGCGATTGCTGCGATCTGGAGGACAAATTACACACACTTGCGCCTGAGCGCCAAGCACAGGGTTGTTGGT
CCTCATATTCACGAGGTCGCTGAGAGCACGGTGGGCTAATGTTGCCATGGGTAGCATATACTACCCAAAT
ATCTGGATAGCATATGCTATCCTAATCTATATCTGGGTAGCATAGGCTATCCTAATCTATATCTGGGTAG
CATATGCTATCCTAATCTATATCTGGGTAGTATATGCTATCCTAATTTATATCTGGGTAGCATAGGCTAT
CCTAATCTATATCTGGGTAGCATATGCTATCCTAATCTATATCTGGGTAGTATATGCTATCCTAATCTGT
ATCCGGGTAGCATATGCTATCCTAATAGAGATTAGGGTAGTATATGCTATCCTAATTTATATCTGGGTAG
CATATACTACCCAAATATCTGGATAGCATATGCTATCCTAATCTATATCTGGGTAGCATATGCTATCCTA
ATCTATATCTGGGTAGCATAGGCTATCCTAATCTATATCTGGGTAGCATATGCTATCCTAATCTATATCT
GGGTAGTATATGCTATCCTAATTTATATCTGGGTAGCATAGGCTATCCTAATCTATATCTGGGTAGCATA
TGCTATCCTAATCTATATCTGGGTAGTATATGCTATCCTAATCTGTATCCGGGTAGCATATGCTATCCTC
ATGATAAGCTGTCAAACATGAGAATTTTCTTGAAGACGAAAGGGCCTCGTGATACGCCTATTTTTATAGG
TTAATGTCATGATAATAATGGTTTCTTAGACGTCAGGTGGCACTTTTCGGGGAAATGTGCGCGGAACCCC
TATTTGTTTATTTTTCTAAATACATTCAAATATGTATCCGCTCATGAGACAATAACCCTGATAAATGCTT
CAATAATATTGAAAAAGGAAGAGTATGAGTATTCAACATTTCCGTGTCGCCCTTATTCCCTTTTTTGCGG
CATTTTGCCTTCCTGTTTTTGCTCACCCAGAAACGCTGGTGAAAGTAAAAGATGCTGAAGATCAGTTGGG
TGCACGAGTGGGTTACATCGAACTGGATCTCAACAGCGGTAAGATCCTTGAGAGTTTTCGCCCCGAAGAA
CGTTTTCCAATGATGAGCACTTTTAAAGTTCTGCTATGTGGCGCGGTATTATCCCGTGTTGACGCCGGGC
AAGAGCAACTCGGTCGCCGCATACACTATTCTCAGAATGACTTGGTTGAGTACTCACCAGTCACAGAAAA
GCATCTTACGGATGGCATGACAGTAAGAGAATTATGCAGTGCTGCCATAACCATGAGTGATAACACTGCG
GCCAACTTACTTCTGACAACGATCGGAGGACCGAAGGAGCTAACCGCTTTTTTGCACAACATGGGGGATC
ATGTAACTCGCCTTGATCGTTGGGAACCGGAGCTGAATGAAGCCATACCAAACGACGAGCGTGACACCAC
GATGCCTGCAGCAATGGCAACAACGTTGCGCAAACTATTAACTGGCGAACTACTTACTCTAGCTTCCCGG
CAACAATTAATAGACTGGATGGAGGCGGATAAAGTTGCAGGACCACTTCTGCGCTCGGCCCTTCCGGCTG
GCTGGTTTATTGCTGATAAATCTGGAGCCGGTGAGCGTGGGTCTCGCGGTATCATTGCAGCACTGGGGCC
AGATGGTAAGCCCTCCCGTATCGTAGTTATCTACACGACGGGGAGTCAGGCAACTATGGATGAACGAAAT
AGACAGATCGCTGAGATAGGTGCCTCACTGATTAAGCATTGGTAACTGTCAGACCAAGTTTACTCATATA
TACTTTAGATTGATTTAAAACTTCATTTTTAATTTAAAAGGATCTAGGTGAAGATCCTTTTTGATAATCT
CATGACCAAAATCCCTTAACGTGAGTTTTCGTTCCACTGAGCGTCAGACCCCGTAGAAAAGATCAAAGGA
TCTTCTTGAGATCCTTTTTTTCTGCGCGTAATCTGCTGCTTGCAAACAAAAAAACCACCGCTACCAGCGG
TGGTTTGTTTGCCGGATCAAGAGCTACCAACTCTTTTTCCGAAGGTAACTGGCTTCAGCAGAGCGCAGAT
ACCAAATACTGTTCTTCTAGTGTAGCCGTAGTTAGGCCACCACTTCAAGAACTCTGTAGCACCGCCTACA
TACCTCGCTCTGCTAATCCTGTTACCAGTGGCTGCTGCCAGTGGCGATAAGTCGTGTCTTACCGGGTTGG
ACTCAAGACGATAGTTACCGGATAAGGCGCAGCGGTCGGGCTGAACGGGGGGTTCGTGCACACAGCCCAG
CTTGGAGCGAACGACCTACACCGAACTGAGATACCTACAGCGTGAGCTATGAGAAAGCGCCACGCTTCCC
GAAGGGAGAAAGGCGGACAGGTATCCGGTAAGCGGCAGGGTCGGAACAGGAGAGCGCACGAGGGAGCTTC
CAGGGGGAAACGCCTGGTATCTTTATAGTCCTGTCGGGTTTCGCCACCTCTGACTTGAGCGTCGATTTTT
GTGATGCTCGTCAGGGGGGCGGAGCCTATGGAAAAACGCCAGCAACGCGGCCTTTTTACGGTTCCTGGCC
TTTTGCTGGCCTTTTGCTCACATGTTCTTTCCTGCGTTATCCCCTGATTCTGTGGATAACCGTATTACCG
CCTTTGAGTGAGCTGATACCGCTCGCCGCAGCCGAACGACCGAGCGCAGCGAGTCAGTGAGCGAGGAAGC
GGAAGAGCGCCCAATACGCAAACCGCCTCTCCCCGCGCGTTGGCCGATTCATTAATGCAGCTGGCACGAC
AGGTTTCCCGACTGGAAAGCGGGCAGTGAGCGCAACGCAATTAATGTGAGTTAGCTCACTCATTAGGCAC
CCCAGGCTTTACACTTTATGCTTCCGGCTCGTATGTTGTGTGGAATTGTGAGCGGATAACAATTTCACAC
AGGAAACAGCTATGACCATGATTACGCCAAGCTCTAGCTAGAGGTCGACCAATTCTCATGTTTGACAGCT
TATCATCGCAGATCCGGGCAACGTTGTTGCCATTGCTGCAGGCGCAGAACTGGTAGGTATGGAAGATCTA
TACATTGAATCAATATTGGCAATTAGCCATATTAGTCATTGGTTATATAGCATAAATCAATATTGGCTAT
TGGCCATTGCATACGTTGTATCTATATCATAATATGTACATTTATATTGGCTCATGTCCAATATGACCGC
